>Addgene plasmid #177605 | pEcEF-GH6 | addgene full sequence | sequence record 351519 | Addgene NGS Result
GG
[124 nt withheld, positions 3-126]
C
[91 nt withheld, positions 128-218]
A
[49 nt withheld, positions 220-268]
CCTTTGACGTTGGAGTCCACGTTCTTT
[37 nt withheld, positions 296-332]
ACCCTATCTCGGTCTATTCTTTTGATTTATAAGGGATTTTGCCGATTTCGGCCTATTGGTTAAAAAATGA
GCTGATTTAACAAAAATTTAACGCGAATTTTAACAAAATATTAACGCTTACAATTTAGGTGGCACTTTTC
GGGGAAATGTGCGCGGAACCCCTATTTGTTTATTTTTCTAAATACATTCAAATATGTATCCGCTCATGAG
ACAATAACCCTGATAAATGCTTCAATAATATTGAAAAAGGAAGAGTATGAGTATTCAACATTTCCGTGTC
GCCCTTATTCCCTTTTTTGCGGCATTTTGCCTTCCTGTTTTTGCTCACCCAGAAACGCTGGTGAAAGTAA
AAGATGCTGAAGATCAGTTGGGTGCACGAGTGGGTTACATCGAACTGGATCTCAACAGCGGTAAGATCCT
TGAGAGTTTTCGCCCCGAAGAACGTTTTCCAATGATGAGCACTTTTAAAGTTCTGCTATGTGGCGCGGTA
TTATCCCGTATTGACGCCGGGCAAGAGCAACTCGGTCGCCGCATACACTATTCTCAGAATGACTTGGTTG
AGTACTCACCAGTCACAGAAAAGCATCTTACGGATGGCATGACAGTAAGAGAATTATGCAGTGCTGCCAT
AACCATGAGTGATAACACTGCGGCCAACTTACTTCTGACAACGATCGGAGGACCGAAGGAGCTAACCGCT
TTTTTGCACAACATGGGGGATCATGTAACTCGCCTTGATCGTTGGGAACCGGAGCTGAATGAAGCCATAC
CAAACGACGAGCGTGACACCACGATGCCTGCAGCAATGGCAACAACGTTGCGCAAACTATTAACTGGCGA
ACTACTTACTCTAGCTTCCCGGCAACAATTAATAGACTGGATGGAGGCGGATAAAGTTGCAGGACCACTT
CTGCGCTCGGCCCTTCCGGCTGGCTGGTTTATTGCTGATAAATCTGGAGCCGGTGAGCGTGGGTCTCGCG
GTATCATTGCAGCACTGGGGCCAGATGGTAAGCCCTCCCGTATCGTAGTTATCTACACGACGGGGAGTCA
GGCAACTATGGATGAACGAAATAGACAGATCGCTGAGATAGGTGCCTCACTGATTAAGCATTGGTAACTG
TCAGACCAAGTTTACTCATATATACTTTAGATTGATTTAAAACTTCATTTTTAATTTAAAAGGATCTAGG
TGAAGATCCTTTTTGATAATCTCATGACCAAAATCCCTTAACGTGAGTTTTCGTTCCACTGAGCGTCAGA
CCCCGTAGAAAAGATCAAAGGATCTTCTTGAGATCCTTTTTTTCTGCGCGTAATCTGCTGCTTGCAAACA
AAAAAACCACCGCTACCAGCGGTGGTTTGTTTGCCGGATCAAGAGCTACCAACTCTTTTTCCGAAGGTAA
CTGGCTTCAGCAGAGCGCAGATACCAAATACTGTCCTTCTAGTGTAGCCGTAGTTAGGCCACCACTTCAA
GAACTCTGTAGCACCGCCTACATACCTCGCTCTGCTAATCCTGTTACCAGTGGCTGCTGCCAGTGGCGAT
AAGTCGTGTCTTACCGGGTTGGACTCAAGACGATAGTTACCGGATAAGGCGCAGCGGTCGGGCTGAACGG
GGGGTTCGTGCACACAGCCCAGCTTGGAGCGAACGACCTACACCGAACTGAGATACCTACAGCGTGAGCT
ATGAGAAAGCGCCACGCTTCCCGAAGGGAGAAAGGCGGACAGGTATCCGGTAAGCGGCAGGGTCGGAACA
GGAGAGCGCACGAGGGAGCTTCCAGGGGGAAACGCCTGGTATCTTTATAGTCCTGTCGGGTTTCGCCACC
TCTGACTTGAGCGTCGATTTTTGTGATGCTCGTCAGGGGGGCGGAGCCTATGGAAAAACGCCAGCAACGC
GGCCTTTTTACGGTTCCTGGCCTTTTGCTGGCCTTTTGCTCACATGTTCTTTCCTGCGTTATCCCCTGAT
TCTGTGGATAACCGTATTACCGCCTTTGAGTGAGCTGATACCGCTCGCCGCAGCCGAACGACCGAGCGCA
GCGAGTCAGTGAGCGAGGAAGCGGAAGAGCGCCTGATGCGGTATTTTCTCCTTACGCATCTGTGCGGTAT
TTCACACCGCAATGGTGCACTCTCAGTACAATCTGCTCTGATGCCGCATAGTTAAGCCAGTATACACTCC
GCTATCGCTACGTGACTGGGTCATGGCTGCGCCCCGACACCCGCCAACACCCGCTGACGCGCCCTGACGG
GCTTGTCTGCTCCCGGCATCCGCTTACAGACAAGCTGTGACCGTCTCCGGGAGCTGCATGTGTCAGAGGT
TTTCACCGTCATCACCGAAACGCGCGAGGCAGCTGCGGTAAAGCTCATCAGCGTGGTCGTGAAGCGATTC
ACAGATGTCTGCCTGTTCATCCGCGTCCAGCTCGTTGAGTTTCTCCAGAAGCGTTAATGTCTGGCTTCTG
ATAAAGCGGGCCATGTTAAGGGCGGTTTTTTCCTGTTTGGTCACTGATGCCTCCGTGTAAGGGGGATTTC
TGTTCATGGGGGTAATGATACCGATGAAACGAGAGAGGATGCTCACGATACGGGTTACTGATGATGAACA
TGCCCGGTTACTGGAACGTTGTGAGGGTAAACAACTGGCGGTATGGATGCGGCGGGACCAGAGAAAAATC
ACTCAGGGTCAATGCCAGCGCTTCGTTAATACAGATGTAGGTGTTCCACAGGGTAGCCAGCAGCATCCTG
CGATGCAGATCCGGAACATAATGGTGCAGGGCGCTGACTTCCGCGTTTCCAGACTTTACGAAACACGGAA
ACCGAAGACCATTCATGTTGTTGCTCAGGTCGCAGACGTTTTGCAGCAGCAGTCGCTTCACGTTCGCTCG
CGTATCGGTGATTCATTCTGCTAACCAGTAAGGCAACCCCGCCAGCCTAGCCGGGTCCTCAACGACAGGA
GCACGATCATGCGCACCCGTGGGGCCGCCATGCCGGCGATAATGGCCTGCTTCTCGCCGAAACGTTTGGT
GGCGGGACCAGTGACGAAGGCTTGAGCGAGGGCGTGCAAGATTCCGAATACCGCAAGCGACAGGCCGATC
ATCGTCGCGCTCCAGCGAAAGCGGTCCTCGCCGAAAATGACCCAGAGCGCTGCCGGCACCTGTCCTACGA
GTTGCATGATAAAGAAGACAGTCATAAGTGCGGCGACGATAGTCATGCCCCGCGCCCACCGGAAGGAGCT
GACTGGGTTGAAGGCTCTCAAGGGCATCGGTCGAGATCCCGGTGCCTAATGAGTGAGCTAACTTACATTA
ATTGCGTTGCGCTCACTGCCCGCTTTCCAGTCGGGAAACCTGTCGTGCCAGCTGCATTAATGAATCGGCC
AACGCGCGGGGAGAGGCGGTTTGCGTATTGGGCGCCAGGGTGGTTTTTCTTTTCACCAGTGAGACGGGCA
ACAGCTGATTGCCCTTCACCGCCTGGCCCTGAGAGAGTTGCAGCAAGCGGTCCACGCTGGTTTGCCCCAG
CAGGCGAAAATCCTGTTTGATGGTGGTTAACGGCGGGATATAACATGAGCTGTCTTCGGTATCGTCGTAT
CCCACTACCGAGATATCCGCACCAACGCGCAGCCCGGACTCGGTAATGGCGCGCATTGCGCCCAGCGCCA
TCTGATCGTTGGCAACCAGCATCGCAGTGGGAACGATGCCCTCATTCAGCATTTGCATGGTTTGTTGAAA
ACCGGACATGGCACTCCAGTCGCCTTCCCGTTCCGCTATCGGCTGAATTTGATTGCGAGTGAGATATTTA
TGCCAGCCAGCCAGACGCAGACGCGCCGAGACAGAACTTAATGGGCCCGCTAACAGCGCGATTTGCTGGT
GACCCAATGCGACCAGATGCTCCACGCCCAGTCGCGTACCGTCTTCATGGGAGAAAATAATACTGTTGAT
GGGTGTCTGGTCAGAGACATCAAGAAATAACGCCGGAACATTAGTGCAGGCAGCTTCCACAGCAATGGCA
TCCTGGTCATCCAGCGGATAGTTAATGATCAGCCCACTGACGCGTTGCGCGAGAAGATTGTGCACCGCCG
CTTTACAGGCTTCGACGCCGCTTCGTTCTACCATCGACACCACCACGCTGGCACCCAGTTGATCGGCGCG
AGATTTAATCGCCGCGACAATTTGCGACGGCGCGTGCAGGGCCAGACTGGAGGTGGCAACGCCAATCAGC
AACGACTGTTTGCCCGCCAGTTGTTGTGCCACGCGGTTGGGAATGTAATTCAGCTCCGCCATCGCCGCTT
CCACTTTTTCCCGCGTTTTCGCAGAAACGTGGCTGGCCTGGTTCACCACGCGGGAAACGGTCTGATAAGA
GACACCGGCATACTCTGCGACATCGTATAACGTTACTGGTTTCACATTCACCACCCTGAATTGACTCTCT
TCCGGGCGCTATCATGCCATACCGCGAAAGGTTTTGCGCCATTCGATGGTGTCCGGGATCTCGACGCTCT
CCCTTATGCGACTCCTGCATTAGGAAGCAGCCCAGTAGTAGGTTGAGGCCGTTGAGCACCGCCGCCGCAA
GGAATGGTGCATGCAAGGAGATGGCGCCCAACAGTCCCCCGGCCACGGGGCCTGCCACCATACCCACGCC
GAAACAAGCGCTCATGAGCCCGAAGTGGCGAGCCCGATCTTCCCCATCGGTGATGTCGGCGATATAGGCG
CCAGCAACCGCACCTGTGGCGCCGGTGATGCCGGCCACGATGCGTCCGGCGTAGAGGATCGAGATCTCGA
TCCCGCGAAATTAATACGACTCACTATAGGGGAATTGTGAGCGGATAACAATTCCCCTCTAGAAATAATT
TTGTTTAACTTTAAGAAGGAGATATAAGG
[2112 nt withheld, positions 5192-7303]
CACCATCACCATCATCACTGAGATCCGGCTGCTAACAAAGCCCGAAAGGAAGCTGAGTTGGCTGCTGCCA
CCGCTGAGCAATAACTAGCATAACCCCTTGGGGCCTCTAAACGGGTCTTGAGGGGTTTTTTGCTGAAAGG
AGGAACTATATCCGGATTGGCGAATG
Features (pLannotate 1.2.2; 18 found; start..end, strand, type, name):
      3..431     +  rep_origin     f1 ori (sequence partly withheld): f1 bacteriophage origin of replication; arrow indicates direction of (+) strand synthesis
    484..588     +  promoter       AmpR promoter: bla
    589..1449    +  CDS            AmpR: β-lactamase; bla; confers resistance to ampicillin, carbenicillin, and related antibiotics
   1620..2208    +  rep_origin     ori: high-copy-number ColE1/pMB1/pBR322/pUC origin of replication
   2394..2533    -  misc_feature   bom: basis of mobility region from pBR322
   2635..2826    -  CDS            rop: Rop protein, which maintains plasmids at low copy number; rop
   2843..3223    +  CDS            YPB1_ECOLX: Protein predicted: Swiss-Prot protein existence level 4. From Escherichia coli.
   3295..3586    -  CDS            TcR (fragment): tetracycline efflux protein; tet; confers resistance to tetracycline
   3601..3622    -  protein_bind   CAP binding site: CAP binding activates transcription in the presence of cAMP. E. coli catabolite activator protein
   3635..4717    -  CDS            lacI: lac repressor; lacI; The lac repressor binds to the lac operator to inhibit transcription in E. coli. This inhibition can be relieved by adding lactose or isopropyl-β-D-thiogalactopyranoside (IPTG).
   4718..4795    -  promoter       lacI promoter: lacI
   4803..5082    -  CDS            TcR (fragment): tetracycline efflux protein; tet; confers resistance to tetracycline
   5104..5122    +  promoter       T7 promoter: promoter for bacteriophage T7 RNA polymerase
   5123..5147    +  protein_bind   lac operator: The lac repressor binds to the lac operator to inhibit transcription in E. coli. This inhibition can be relieved by adding lactose or isopropyl-β-D-thiogalactopyranoside (IPTG). lac repressor encoded by lacI
   5162..5184    +  RBS            RBS: efficient ribosome binding site from bacteriophage T7 gene 10 (Olins and Rangwala, 1989)
   5192..7303    +  CDS            fusA (sequence withheld): EFG_ECOLI - Also known as far, fus. Experimental evidence at protein level: Swiss-Prot protein existence level 1. Catalyzes the GTP-dependent ribosomal translocation step during translation elongation. During this step, the ribosome changes from the pre-translocational (PRE) to the post-translocational (POST) state as the newly formed A-site-bound peptidyl-tRNA and P-site-bound deacylated tRNA move to the P and E sites, respectively. Catalyzes the coordinated movement of the two tRNA molecules, the mRNA and conformational changes in the ribosome. From Escherichia coli (strain K12).
   7331..7380    +  CDS            SET1 (fragment): solubility-enhancement tag derived from T7 phage gene 10B
   7388..7435    +  terminator     T7 terminator: transcription terminator for bacteriophage T7 RNA polymerase
