[The description below was written by a language model from this plasmid's Addgene catalogue record and pLannotate feature annotations shown in this document.]
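Description:
pEcEF-GH6 is a bacterial expression plasmid of about 7.5 kb, built on the pJL-H6 backbone, for producing Escherichia coli elongation factor G (EF-G, the fusA gene product) with a C-terminal hexahistidine tag supplied by the backbone. The insert was introduced by ligation-independent cloning. The plasmid is propagated in E. coli under ampicillin selection through a β-lactamase gene with its own promoter, and it replicates from a ColE1/pMB1-type origin. The catalogue lists it as high copy. However, the annotation also finds the pBR322-derived bom site and the rop gene, which normally moderates copy number, together with residual tetracycline-resistance fragments, all typical of a pET-like, pBR322-derived architecture. An f1 origin is also present, which would allow single-stranded DNA production with helper phage.

The expression cassette follows the standard T7/lac design. A T7 promoter is immediately followed by a lac operator, then the strong ribosome binding site from phage T7 gene 10, the full-length fusA coding sequence and a T7 terminator. A plasmid-borne lacI gene with its own promoter supplies lac repressor, so transcription stays low until an inducer such as IPTG is added in a host that provides T7 RNA polymerase. The His tag is not called as a separate feature. The short region between fusA and the terminator contains only a small match annotated as a fragment of a T7 gene 10B-derived solubility tag, which is probably vector-derived sequence rather than a functional tag.

EF-G catalyses the GTP-dependent translocation step of translation elongation. The stated purpose is simply expression of His-tagged EF-G in E. coli; the tag would permit metal-affinity purification of the factor.
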