Addgene plasmid #177605: pEcEF-GH6
Purpose: Expresses His tagged EF-G in Escherichia coli cells
Depositing lab: Kambiz Hamadani. Depositing organization: California State University, San Marcos.
Backbone
  Vector backbone: pJL-H6
  Vector type: Bacterial Expression
Growth in bacteria
  Bacterial resistance: Ampicillin, 100 μg/mL
  Growth temperature: 37°C
  Growth strain: DH5alpha
  Copy number: High Copy
Gene/Insert
  Gene/Insert name: Elongation Factor-G
  Species: Escherichia coli
  Entrez Gene: fusA (a.k.a. b3340, ECK3327, far, fus)
  Tag / fusion protein: Hexahistidine (C terminal on backbone)
  Cloning method: Ligation Independent Cloning
Terms and licenses: Academic/Nonprofit Terms; Industry Terms: Not Available to Industry
How to cite: pEcEF-GH6 was a gift from Kambiz Hamadani (Addgene plasmid # 177605 ; http://n2t.net/addgene:177605 ; RRID:Addgene_177605)
