>Addgene plasmid #177605 | pEcEF-GH6 | depositor partial sequence | sequence record 344511 | E. coli Elongation Factor-G cDNA insert
[2112 nt withheld, positions 1-2112]
TAA
